Addgene plasmid #178969: pSF11-wmiRFP2
Purpose: Expresses miRFP2 in worm cells
Depositing lab: Kiryl Piatkevich. Depositing organization: Westlake University. Publication: Rapid directed molecular evolution of fluorescent proteins in mammalian cells. Babakhanova S, Jung EE, Namikawa K, Zhang H, Wang Y, Subach OM, Korzhenevskiy DA, Rakitina TV, Xiao X, Wang W, Shi J, Drobizhev M, Park D, Eisenhard L, Tang H, Koster RW, Subach FV, Boyden ES, Piatkevich KD. Protein Sci. 2022 Mar;31(3):728-751. doi: 10.1002/pro.4261. Epub 2021 Dec 30. PubMed 34913537.
Backbone
  Vector backbone: pSF11
  Backbone size w/o insert (bp): 942
  Total vector size (bp): 7035
  Vector type: Worm Expression
Growth in bacteria
  Bacterial resistance: Ampicillin, 100 μg/mL
  Growth temperature: 37°C
  Growth strain: DH5alpha
  Copy number: Unknown
Gene/Insert
  Gene/Insert name: wmiRFP2
  Species: C. elegans (nematode)
  Insert size (bp): 942
  Mutation: NO
  Promoter: tag-168 promoter
  Tag / fusion protein: no (N terminal on insert)
  Cloning method: Ligation Independent Cloning
  Sequencing primers: 5′ acattttcaggaggacccttgg; 3′ acttagaagtcagaggcacggg
Terms and licenses: Academic/Nonprofit Terms; Industry Terms: Not Available to Industry
How to cite: pSF11-wmiRFP2 was a gift from Kiryl Piatkevich (Addgene plasmid # 178969 ; http://n2t.net/addgene:178969 ; RRID:Addgene_178969)
