[The description below was written by a language model from this plasmid's Addgene catalogue record and pLannotate feature annotations shown in this document.]
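Description:
pSF11-wmiRFP2 is a worm expression plasmid built on the pSF11 backbone for producing the near-infrared fluorescent protein miRFP2 in Caenorhabditis elegans cells. It is maintained in E. coli through a high-copy ColE1/pUC-type origin of replication and selected with ampicillin via a β-lactamase (AmpR) gene driven by its own bla promoter. Remnants of a standard pUC-style cloning vector are also present, including a lac promoter, lac operator and CAP binding site, along with short fragments of rop, bom and lacI.

The payload is wmiRFP2, a roughly 940 bp open reading frame. The "w" prefix and the C. elegans species entry suggest a worm-adapted version of the coding sequence, though the record does not say so explicitly. The annotation software recognises it as a member of the miRFP family, which are bacteriophytochrome-derived proteins from Rhodopseudomonas palustris that need the cofactor biliverdin to fluoresce. No tag or fusion partner is attached, and no mutation is recorded. According to the catalogue entry, expression is driven by the tag-168 promoter. This promoter is not itself annotated in the feature table, but the large unannotated stretch upstream of the coding sequence is where it would be expected. The very short hits to a C. elegans U6 promoter and yeast CEN4 in that region, and the aex-5 fragment downstream of the insert, are probably incidental matches or pieces of worm genomic sequence rather than functional elements. The 3′ UTR or terminator is not identified.

The listed backbone size duplicates the insert size and appears to be an entry error, and the sequenced record is slightly shorter than the stated total. The construct is intended for labelling worm cells with a near-infrared reporter.
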