Features (pLannotate 1.2.2; 14 found; start..end, strand, type, name):
    337..353     +  promoter       CeU6 promoter (fragment): promoter for the C. elegans R07E5.16 U6 snRNA gene (Dickinson et al., 2013)
   2325..2341    +  misc_feature   CEN4 (fragment): S. cerevisiae CEN4 centromere
   2723..2740    -  misc_feature   MCS (fragment): pUC18/19 multiple cloning site
   2832..3770    +  CDS            miRFP: miRFP is a basic (constitutively fluorescent) near ir fluorescent protein published in 2018, derived from Rhodopseudomonas palustris. It has low acid sensitivity. It requires the cofactor biliverdin for fluorescence.
   4287..4439    +  CDS            aex-5 (fragment): AEX5_CAEEL - Also known as kpc-3 From Caenorhabditis elegans.
   4566..4601    +  CDS            rop (fragment): Rop protein, which maintains plasmids at low copy number; rop
   4703..4802    +  misc_feature   bom (fragment): basis of mobility region from pBR322
   4904..5008    +  promoter       AmpR promoter: bla
   5009..5869    +  CDS            AmpR: β-lactamase; bla; confers resistance to ampicillin, carbenicillin, and related antibiotics
   6040..6628    +  rep_origin     ori: high-copy-number ColE1/pMB1/pBR322/pUC origin of replication
   6811..6903    +  CDS            lacI (fragment): lac repressor; lacI; The lac repressor binds to the lac operator to inhibit transcription in E. coli. This inhibition can be relieved by adding lactose or isopropyl-β-D-thiogalactopyranoside (IPTG).
   6916..6937    +  protein_bind   CAP binding site: CAP binding activates transcription in the presence of cAMP. E. coli catabolite activator protein
   6952..6982    +  promoter       lac promoter: promoter for the E. coli lac operon
   6990..7006    +  protein_bind   lac operator: The lac repressor binds to the lac operator to inhibit transcription in E. coli. This inhibition can be relieved by adding lactose or isopropyl-β-D-thiogalactopyranoside (IPTG). lac repressor encoded by lacI
>Addgene plasmid #178969 | pSF11-wmiRFP2 | addgene full sequence | sequence record 371216 | Addgene NGS Result
ATGACCATGATTACGCCAAGCTTGCATGCGCGGCCGCACTGACTGGGCCGGCCGGATCCATAGGTATGCC
TGTCATTCTCTATTTTTAAACGTTCCTGCAGCAGTAGCACAACAGAGCCAGCAGTTTTCCTCTTCTTCTC
CATCTTCTTCTGCTTCTTCCTCTCTTCCCAAAAAAAAAAAAAAAAAAAAAGTGAGGGGGCTCACTGCCCC
CCCCCCCCTCCCCCCCCCCTCTTCTCCTTGAAGCTCATCCAGACGTCGCTGTCCTCCTCCTCCTCGTCCC
CGGGGCGCTGTGTGTGTGTGTGTGTGCTCCGTGAGCATGTAGCAGCTTCAGCCCATTTAAAGGCGCACAC
TCTCTGCATCTCTGCGTGTCTCGACACTCGTTTTTTCTCTTCTTTTCTGCTGCACACACACACACACACA
CACACACGCTCATGCCAGAGCACTTCTTGCTCCGGGGGGCTCCGCGCGGAGCCCGAGAGGACCTCCTCCT
CCTTTTTCTTCTTCGCTTTTTAGTTCTTCTTGCCTCGGTCTCGCCCCTTGTTTTGCTCTCCATGTAGTAT
ATACATCTGGGTGTGTGTGTGTGTGTGCACCTTTGGAGCATTTTTTGAACCTTTCCAGAACTTTGGAGCA
ACATTTTCAGCTTGTTCAGTGCACTTTTTAGGCTGAAAATCCTATTTTTAGGTTTTCGAAAGTTTTTTTG
GAGCATTTTTCGTGCAATTTAGGTGCAAAATTAAAAAAAAGGGTTTTGTAGTGAATTAAAATTTTTTTGA
AACTTTCGCCTTTTTAAAAAAATGTTTCTAATATCTTTAAAAATTGGAATATTTTGGAAAACAATTTGTT
TTCAATTGGCAATTTATTAATTCTGAGCTTCTGAGCGTAAATTTTTTTTTATTTTGGAGCAATTCTGAGA
TGTCTTAGTGCATTTTTCGGGCATACATAAAAAAAAATTTATCTTAATAATAAAAACCTTAAATTTAGGC
TTCACCGTCTGGAAATTCAATTTTTTCAGCTGAAAAACTTTCAAAAAAAAAAAAATTAAATTTTCACATT
TATTTTCTCTGGAATTTTGGAGCAATTTCAAAGCTGTCTTAGTGCATTTTTAGTACACAAATATTTTTTC
ATTTTTCTTAAATTTTAATAATCTAAGCTTAAATAAAGGCTTCACCGTCTGAAAATGCAACTTTTTTCAG
ATGAAATATTAAAAAAAAAACCTCTTTTATTAATTTTGTGCTCCAAACTTTCCCACGGTACGCAAATCAT
GTAATATGTACTTTTAAACATTATTTTTCCAATCAAAAATATCCAACAGCTTTTCCTTACAATTTGAAAA
TTTTTATTAAAATTTCAAAAAAATTTTTTTTTTTTTTAATTTCGAATTTTTTTAAACTTGTTGTAACTTT
TTTCCCTGTCGGCGCCAATTAACAAAATACGTAGAATTTTGCGCTTATTGTTTTGTTAGTTAACAAATTT
TTGACAACTTTCTTATCAGCTGAGATTTAGGTGTTTCAGTTCGCAATCTGCGTCTCTCCTTGCTCTCCTC
TATTTTAAAACCCCCATAACTTTGTTCTTGTGAGAGTTATCAAAAAATTGTCAACTAACAAAATATAGAG
CACAAAAATATGCACATTTTGTATGTTGACAATTTTTTGATACCTTTTTTAGTTTTCGAGATATCTTAGT
TTTAGTTTAGCTGTACCTTTTTCTGGCAAAAAACTTCCAAATTTCGGCAATTTTTCGGCAAATTTCCCGG
CAAATTTCGCCAAGTACATCGGGCTCTCAGACAAGTGGTCTGTGAGTGGAAGTCGATAAAAGTAGTTTAC
GTGCTCTCCGTCCCCCCGCTTCTTCTCCGTCTCTGCTTCTATTTCTCCATTGACTAGTCCCACTACTTTT
TACGGGGCGGAGGGCTCTCTTGCACTCCAGCTTCTTCTCTTTTTGTGCTCTTTTTTGCCCGTATGTGGGT
GCTCATTTATTTTTCTTTGGTTTTAAAATAAATTCGGTTTATTAGGCTACTCGTAAAAATGAAGAAAAAA
CTTCAAATTCAAACGACATTAAAAAAAAATTTAATAAAAATTTTTTGAATTGCTCAAAAGCCCCACCTAT
ATATATATATAGCTCCGCCTACTTCTCGCACAGACCCCGCCCACTTTTTGACTCCGCCCCCTTATTGGCA
AAAGTTCTTGAAAAAAATAAAAATAAAAATTCAAATTGAAACAATTTTTTTTTAATGAAGTAGTTTTTTT
CTAAATTGATGAAAATTTCTAAACAGTTTACAAGCACCGCCCACTTTTTGACTCCGCCCCTTTGTTGGAA
AAATTCTTGTAAAAAAAAATAAAAAATAAAAGCTTCTCTTTCAAACGATTTTTAGTTGGTCTTTGTATGA
AAAGTTTTTTTCCTAAAATAGAAATGTCTGAATAATTTGCAAGCTCCGCCCTTTTCTTACCCAGACTCCG
CCCCTTTATTGACTAATTTTTTTTTGTCCATTTACCTGAAGTTCAAAAAAAAAATTTACAGTTTCATAGA
GTAATAATTTTTCAAAAATCTCTTTTTCCAATGTTTAATGTGTCATTATAAACCCGCCCAGTTTTAAGCT
CCGCCCATTTAGGCCCCGCCCATTTATGACCCAAATATTTTTTTCTCTATTCACCCGTGGATTTCCCTCC
AACAAGTTACCCCAAAAATAAAAATAAAAATTCCTGCAGGCGCCCACCGGGATCCGGCGCGCCTCTAGAG
GATCCCCGGGATTGGCCAAAGGACCCAAAGGTATGTTTCGAATGATACTAACATAACATAGAACATTTTC
AGGAGGACCCTTGGCTAGCGTCGACGGTACCATGGTAGCCGGACACGCCTCAGGTAGTCCAGACTTCGGC
ACCGCCTCGCCAAGTGACTGCGAGCATGAGGAGATTCATCTTGCTGGCTCTATCCAACCACACGGCACTC
TGTTGGTCGTGTCGGAACCTGACCATAGAATCATTCAAGCATCCGCGAACGCGGCTGAATTTTTAAACCT
GGGTTCCGTATTGGGTATACCATTAGCGGAAATAGACGGCGACCTCCTCATAAAAATCTTGCCTCACCTT
GACCTCACCGCAGAAGGCATGCCGGTCGCAGTTCGTTGCCGAATCGGAAATCCTTCGACAGAGTATGATG
GCCTTATGCACCGACCTCCGGAGGGCGGTCTGATTATAGAGCTGGAGAGAGCAGGCCCATCTATAGACCT
TTCCGGAACACTTGCACCGGCGCTCGAACGAATAAGAACGGCAGGCAGTTTGCGTGCATTGTGCGATGAC
ACAGTCTTACTCTTTCAGCAATGCACAGGTTATGACCGAGTCATGGTGTATCGTTTCGATGAAAGAGGTC
ATGGCGAGGTTTACTCGGAGATCCATGTGACCGGACTCGAATCATATTTTGGCAATCGTTACCCGAGTTC
GACTGTACCGCAAATGGCAAGAAGATTATATGTACGTCAACGTGTGCGAGTGTTAGTTGATGTAACTTAC
CAGCCAGTCCCGTTGGAGCCGCGACTCTCACCATTAACGGGCAGAGATCTGGATATGTCTGGATGCTTCT
TACGTTCGATGTCACCATGTCATCTGCAGTTCCTGAAAAACATGGGCGTTAGAGCCACTCTGGTTGTATC
GCTCGTTGTAGGAGGCAAACTTTGGGGACTGGTAATATGCCATCATTACCTTCCTCGATTCATACATTTC
GAATTACGAGCTATTTGCGTTCTGCTGGCTGAAGCAATAGCTACACGAATCACCGCCTTGGGTTAAGAGC
TCCGCATCGGCCGCTGTCATCAGATCGCCATCTCGCGCCCGTGCCTCTGACTTCTAAGTCCAATTACTCT
TCAACATCCCTACATGCTCTTTCTCCCTGTGCTCCCACCCCCTATTTTTGTTATTATCAAAAAACTTCTC
TTAATTTCTTTGTTTTTTAGCTTCTTTTAAGTCACCTCTAACAATGAAATTGTGTAGATTCAAAAATAGA
ATTAATTCGTAATAAAAAGTCGAAAAAAATTGTGCTCCCTCCCCCCATTAATAATAATTCTATCCCAAAA
TCTACACAATGTTCTGTGTACACTTCTTATGTTTTTTACTTCTGATAAATTTTTTTGAAACATCATAGAA
AAAACCGCACACAAAATACCTTATCATATGTTACGTTTCAGTTTATGACCGCAATTTTTATTTCTTCGCA
CGTCTGGGCCTCTCATGACGTCAAATCATGCTCATCGTGAAAAAGTTTTGGAGTATTTTTGGAATTTTTC
AATCAAGTGAAAGTTTATGAAATTAATTTTCCTGCTTTTGCTTTTTGGGGTTTCCCCTATTGTTTGTCAA
GATTTCGAGGACGGCGTTTTTCTTGCTAAAATCACAAGTATTGATGAGCACGATGCAAGAAAGATCGGAA
GAAGGTTTGGGTTTGAGGCTCAGTGGAAGGTGAGTAGAAGTTGATAATTTGAAAGTGGAGTAGTGTCTAT
GGGGTTTTTGCCTTAAATGACAGAATACATTCCCAATATACCAAACATAACTGTTTCTACTAGTCGGCCG
TACGGGCCCTTTCGTCTCGCGCGTTTCGGTGATGACGGTGAAAACCTCTGACACATGCAGCTCCCGGAGA
CGGTCACAGCTTGTCTGTAAGCGGATGCCGGGAGCAGACAAGCCCGTCAGGGCGCGTCAGCGGGTGTTGG
CGGGTGTCGGGGCTGGCTTAACTATGCGGCATCAGAGCAGATTGTACTGAGAGTGCACCATATGCGGTGT
GAAATACCGCACAGATGCGTAAGGAGAAAATACCGCATCAGGCGGCCTTAATTAAGGGCCTCGTGATACG
CCTATTTTTATAGGTTAATGTCATGATAATAATGGTTTCTTAGACGTCAGGTGGCACTTTTCGGGGAAAT
GTGCGCGGAACCCCTATTTGTTTATTTTTCTAAATACATTCAAATATGTATCCGCTCATGAGACAATAAC
CCTGATAAATGCTTCAATAATATTGAAAAAGGAAGAGTATGAGTATTCAACATTTCCGTGTCGCCCTTAT
TCCCTTTTTTGCGGCATTTTGCCTTCCTGTTTTTGCTCACCCAGAAACGCTGGTGAAAGTAAAAGATGCT
GAAGATCAGTTGGGTGCACGAGTGGGTTACATCGAACTGGATCTCAACAGCGGTAAGATCCTTGAGAGTT
TTCGCCCCGAAGAACGTTTTCCAATGATGAGCACTTTTAAAGTTCTGCTATGTGGCGCGGTATTATCCCG
TATTGACGCCGGGCAAGAGCAACTCGGTCGCCGCATACACTATTCTCAGAATGACTTGGTTGAGTACTCA
CCAGTCACAGAAAAGCATCTTACGGATGGCATGACAGTAAGAGAATTATGCAGTGCTGCCATAACCATGA
GTGATAACACTGCGGCCAACTTACTTCTGACAACGATCGGAGGACCGAAGGAGCTAACCGCTTTTTTGCA
CAACATGGGGGATCATGTAACTCGCCTTGATCGTTGGGAACCGGAGCTGAATGAAGCCATACCAAACGAC
GAGCGTGACACCACGATGCCTGTAGCAATGGCAACAACGTTGCGCAAACTATTAACTGGCGAACTACTTA
CTCTAGCTTCCCGGCAACAATTAATAGACTGGATGGAGGCGGATAAAGTTGCAGGACCACTTCTGCGCTC
GGCCCTTCCGGCTGGCTGGTTTATTGCTGATAAATCTGGAGCCGGTGAGCGTGGGTCTCGCGGTATCATT
GCAGCACTGGGGCCAGATGGTAAGCCCTCCCGTATCGTAGTTATCTACACGACGGGGAGTCAGGCAACTA
TGGATGAACGAAATAGACAGATCGCTGAGATAGGTGCCTCACTGATTAAGCATTGGTAACTGTCAGACCA
AGTTTACTCATATATACTTTAGATTGATTTAAAACTTCATTTTTAATTTAAAAGGATCTAGGTGAAGATC
CTTTTTGATAATCTCATGACCAAAATCCCTTAACGTGAGTTTTCGTTCCACTGAGCGTCAGACCCCGTAG
AAAAGATCAAAGGATCTTCTTGAGATCCTTTTTTTCTGCGCGTAATCTGCTGCTTGCAAACAAAAAAACC
ACCGCTACCAGCGGTGGTTTGTTTGCCGGATCAAGAGCTACCAACTCTTTTTCCGAAGGTAACTGGCTTC
AGCAGAGCGCAGATACCAAATACTGTTCTTCTAGTGTAGCCGTAGTTAGGCCACCACTTCAAGAACTCTG
TAGCACCGCCTACATACCTCGCTCTGCTAATCCTGTTACCAGTGGCTGCTGCCAGTGGCGATAAGTCGTG
TCTTACCGGGTTGGACTCAAGACGATAGTTACCGGATAAGGCGCAGCGGTCGGGCTGAACGGGGGGTTCG
TGCACACAGCCCAGCTTGGAGCGAACGACCTACACCGAACTGAGATACCTACAGCGTGAGCTATGAGAAA
GCGCCACGCTTCCCGAAGGGAGAAAGGCGGACAGGTATCCGGTAAGCGGCAGGGTCGGAACAGGAGAGCG
CACGAGGGAGCTTCCAGGGGGAAACGCCTGGTATCTTTATAGTCCTGTCGGGTTTCGCCACCTCTGACTT
GAGCGTCGATTTTTGTGATGCTCGTCAGGGGGGCGGAGCCTATGGAAAAACGCCAGCAACGCGGCCTTTT
TACGGTTCCTGGCCTTTTGCTGGCCTTTTGCTCACATGTTCTTTCCTGCGTTATCCCCTGATTCTGTGGA
TAACCGTATTACCGCCTTTGAGTGAGCTGATACCGCTCGCCGCAGCCGAACGACCGAGCGCAGCGAGTCA
GTGAGCGAGGAAGCGGAAGAGCGCCCAATACGCAAACCGCCTCTCCCCGCGCGTTGGCCGATTCATTAAT
GCAGCTGGCACGACAGGTTTCCCGACTGGAAAGCGGGCAGTGAGCGCAACGCAATTAATGTGAGTTAGCT
CACTCATTAGGCACCCCAGGCTTTACACTTTATGCTTCCGGCTCGTATGTTGTGTGGAATTGTGAGCGGA
TAACAATTTCACACAGGAAACAGCT
